Addgene plasmid #203422: pWR88
Purpose: empty BLINCAR plasmid for payload delivery, no payload, no genomic target
Depositing lab: J. Brian Robertson. Depositing organization: Middle Tennessee State University. Publication: BLINCAR: a reusable bioluminescent and Cas9-based genetic toolset for repeatedly modifying wild-type Scheffersomyces stipitis. Reichard WD, Smith SE, Robertson JB. mSphere. 2023 Aug 24;8(4):e0022423. doi: 10.1128/msphere.00224-23. Epub 2023 Jun 22. PubMed 37345937.
Backbone
  Vector backbone: pAllet
  Backbone manufacturer: Robertson
  Backbone size w/o insert (bp): 2216
  Total vector size (bp): 8072
  Modifications to backbone: coKanMX and coCBG expression cassettes from pWR23 were moved to pAllet. Duplicate portions of LacZ with an added YUM1 sgRNA targeting sequence (aka a CAR sequence) was added upstream and downstream of the coKanMX/coCBG expression element.
  Vector type: Yeast Expression
  Selectable markers: Neomycin (select with G418)
Growth in bacteria
  Bacterial resistance: Ampicillin, 100 μg/mL
  Growth temperature: 37°C
  Growth strain: DH5alpha
  Copy number: High Copy
Gene/Insert 1
  Gene/Insert name: CAR copy 1 (alt name: (portion of LacZ))
  Species: E. coli
  Insert size (bp): 634
  Cloning method: Restriction Enzyme; 5′ cloning site XbaI (not destroyed); 3′ cloning site BamHI (not destroyed)
  Sequencing primers: 5′ AAAGTGCCACCTGACGTC
Gene/Insert 2
  Gene/Insert name: P(TEF1)/coKanMX/T(ACT1) + P(TDH3)/coCBG/T(ADH2)
  Species: Synthetic; S. stipitis (yeast)
  Insert size (bp): 4753
  Cloning method: Restriction Enzyme; 5′ cloning site BamHI (not destroyed); 3′ cloning site SpeI (not destroyed)
  Sequencing primers: 5′ GATCTTGCATGCCTCTAGAC; 3′ AGTTGGCCACCTTAAGATC
Gene/Insert 3
  Gene/Insert name: CAR copy 2 (alt name: (portion of LacZ))
  Species: E. coli
  Insert size (bp): 637
  Cloning method: Restriction Enzyme; 5′ cloning site SpeI (not destroyed); 3′ cloning site AflII (not destroyed)
  Sequencing primers: 5′ ACAATTTAACGAGAGCAAGC
Resource information
  A portion of this plasmid was derived from a plasmid made by: coCBG is a codon optimized version of Promega's CBG99 which was synthesized by GenScript
Terms and licenses: Academic/Nonprofit Terms; Industry Terms: Not Available to Industry
How to cite: pWR88 was a gift from J. Brian Robertson (Addgene plasmid # 203422 ; http://n2t.net/addgene:203422 ; RRID:Addgene_203422)
