[The description below was written by a language model from this plasmid's Addgene catalogue record and pLannotate feature annotations shown in this document.]
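Description:
pWR88 is the empty version of the BLINCAR plasmid, an 8,072 bp yeast vector built on the small pAllet backbone for delivering genetic payloads into the yeast Scheffersomyces stipitis. As deposited, it carries neither a payload nor a genomic targeting sequence, so it serves as the starting scaffold into which these are cloned. It is propagated in E. coli as a high-copy plasmid through a ColE1/pUC-type origin and is selected with ampicillin via the bla gene and its native promoter. The record lists no yeast replication origin, which fits a design meant for genomic integration, although the record does not say so explicitly.

The core is a 4.7 kb dual expression unit moved over from pWR23. One cassette is a codon-optimized KanMX marker (coKanMX) under the TEF1 promoter and ACT1 terminator, which gives G418 resistance in yeast. The other is a codon-optimized green click beetle luciferase (coCBG, derived from CBG99) under the TDH3 promoter and ADH2 terminator, which gives a bioluminescent readout. The annotation software labels the luciferase as human codon-optimized, but the catalogue describes it as re-optimized and synthesized for this system.

This unit is flanked upstream and downstream by two "CAR" copies of about 635 bp each. These are duplicated portions of E. coli lacZ, in the same orientation, each with an added YUM1 sgRNA target sequence. The arrangement suggests that Cas9 cutting at the CAR sites, followed by recombination between the direct repeats, removes the marker and reporter after integration. Selection and luminescence screening could then be reused in further rounds of modification of wild-type strains. Retained XbaI, BamHI, SpeI and AflII sites separate the modules.
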