Features (pLannotate 1.2.2; 7 found; start..end, strand, type, name):
     71..242     +  CDS            lacZα (fragment): LacZα fragment of β-galactosidase; lacZ fragment
   1443..2252    +  CDS            KanR: aminoglycoside phosphotransferase; aph(3')-Ia; confers resistance to kanamycin
   3448..5076    +  CDS            CBG99luc: green-emitting variant of click beetle luciferase human codon-optimized
   5488..5659    +  CDS            lacZα (fragment): LacZα fragment of β-galactosidase; lacZ fragment
   6317..6905    -  rep_origin     ori: high-copy-number ColE1/pMB1/pBR322/pUC origin of replication
   7076..7936    -  CDS            AmpR: β-lactamase; bla; confers resistance to ampicillin, carbenicillin, and related antibiotics
   7937..8041    -  promoter       AmpR promoter: bla
>Addgene plasmid #203422 | pWR88 | addgene full sequence | sequence record 417322 | Addgene NGS Result
CCAATGATACCGGTGCGATCGTGGGCCCTAGTACTTCCCTCGACCATGCATTAGATCTTGCATGCCTCTA
GACCATGATTACGGATTCACTGGCCGTCGTTTTACAACGTCGTGACTGGGAAAACCCTGGCGTTACCCAA
CTTAATCGCCTTGCAGCACATCCCCCTTTCGCCAGCTGGCGTAATAGCGAAGAGGCCCGCACCGATCGCC
CTTCCCAACAGTTGCGCAGCCTGAATGGCGAATGGCGCTTTGCCTGGTTTCCGGCACCAGAAGCGGTGCC
GGAAAGCTGGCTGGAGTGCGATCTTCCTGAGGCCGATACTGTCGTCGTCCCCTCAAACTGGCAGATGCAC
GGTTACGATGCGCCCATCTACACCAACGTGACCTATCCCATTACGGTCAATCCGCCGTTTGTTCCCACGG
AGAATCCGACGGGTTGTTACTCGCTCACATTTAATGTTGATGAAAGCTGGCTACAGGAAGGCCAGACGCG
AATTATTTTTGATGGCGTTAACTCGGCGTTTCATCTGTGGTGCAACGGGCGCTGGGTCGGTTACGGCCAG
GACAGTCGTTTGCCGTCTGAATTTGACCTGAGCGCATTTTTACGCGCCGGAGAAAACCGCCTCGCGGTGA
TGGTGCTGCGCTGGAGTGACGGCAGTTATCTGGAAGATCAGGATATGTGGCGGATAAAGTTCTACTTAGT
CCCCGGGGATCCGTACACTTATTGTTAACTATGAAACATATACTTATGGACAAGGTTCACTGATTTGGAC
TGAAAAGCAAAAACGAGAAATGAGTCAACGTCTGAGATCAATCCCTAGACCACCCGGGAAGGTCATGTGT
TTCATGAAGTACGATAAGGTTGGTAACCGATTGACTCATTGGTTCGTGGCGGAGAAGTACGCAGAGTAAA
ACCGGGGCCGATTCGTGGTAAATTCTGGAATGATCCAGAGGCGCGACATTTATGCAGACAATTTGTGTTT
TGTCGCAAACGATGTTATAGCGAAATTTTTCACTCTGTCAGATAAATGGATTTTGTCAAAAGGGGGAAGT
AGAAGGAGAATGGGCCCGAGATGTTCTGCCAAATTCTCAGTAGCATAATGTGAAAGAAGCCCTTACATTG
TCCAGCCTCTGGCATCATTAAAAACCGTAGCGGAAACCAATTGTCTCTGTTCTTCCCTGGCACACCCTGG
TAGCCCCATCCAGTTGTAGTACATCTCACACGCTGGCAACTTGGGACAATCAGCAACTTTTTTTTCTTTT
AATTTTTTCAGCGCGACATTTTGCCTCTTCTGCGAGAACAGACTTTTTCACCTCCATCTCACCCCCCTTT
GCACTTATATAAATTGGACCAGTTCCTCCCATTGTAGAAAAAATTTTGCTGGACCTTTTTCTCTTTTTTT
TGTCCTTTAGTTTCATACAATCTAAGTCTATCTACATGTACAATGGGTAAGGAAAAGACTCACGTTTCGA
GGCCGAGATTAAATTCCAACATGGATGCTGATTTATATGGGTATAAATGGGCTAGAGATAATGTCGGGCA
ATCAGGTGCGACAATCTATAGATTGTATGGGAAGCCCGATGCGCCAGAGTTGTTTTTGAAACATGGCAAA
GGTAGCGTTGCCAATGATGTTACAGATGAGATGGTCAGACTAAACTGGTTGACGGAATTTATGCCTCTTC
CGACCATCAAGCATTTTATCCGTACTCCTGATGATGCATGGTTACTCACCACTGCGATCCCCGGCAAAAC
AGCATTCCAGGTATTAGAAGAATATCCTGATTCAGGTGAAAATATTGTTGATGCGTTGGCAGTGTTCTTG
AGAAGATTGCATTCGATTCCTGTTTGTAATTGTCCTTTTAACAGCGATAGAGTATTTCGTCTCGCTCAGG
CGCAATCAAGAATGAATAACGGTTTGGTTGATGCGAGTGATTTTGATGACGAGCGTAATGGCTGGCCTGT
TGAACAAGTCTGGAAAGAAATGCATAAGTTGTTGCCATTCTCACCGGATTCAGTCGTCACTCATGGTGAT
TTCTCACTTGATAACCTTATTTTTGACGAGGGGAAATTAATAGGTTGTATTGATGTTGGAAGAGTCGGAA
TCGCAGACAGATACCAGGATCTTGCCATCCTATGGAACTGCCTCGGTGAGTTTTCTCCTTCATTACAGAA
AAGACTTTTTCAAAAATATGGTATTGATAATCCTGATATGAATAAATTGCAGTTTCATTTGATGCTCGAT
GAGTTTTTCTAAGCGGCCGCTAACCACTTGCAAAATCCTTTGTATTCTTGTTCTGCAAACATTTTGTCCA
ATCTCTTATCTTTCTACGATGTTGAAGAACATACATTTTTGTTAGTCCAGCTTGTTATCCTTTTTTTATT
AAATAAAAAATTTTATTGTTAAAGTTGTTTTTCTTCTTTGTCTGTCCTGTTTTAACTCATATATATTCTA
TATATTACAGAAAGAAAGTAGATCATCTAAAATAAACATTTATTTGATGAGACAAAGTAGGTTTTTTAGA
ATACAATGTAGCATCCTCTAATATACAATAGAGTTGTTTTATAAAAGCGATACATTTAATATTATGACAG
GACTGGTGAAGTGTATAGAATTGTGCTAATCTGGCAAACGAACCCAAGAAGACGTTAAAGCAAATAGTGC
ATTTTGTATTACAATCAAGTTCGTCGAGATCCTCGTTAGTATTTCCGTGAAGGCAGCCATTGTGAAAATT
GAACATCACCTGAGGTATTTTAGCCACCAGAAGCGGCGGTACGGAAGAAAGTGTGTACAATGGTTGGTGG
TGGAATTGCGTGCATGCCTGATGGGGCAATATTAATTAGATAGAGCTTTGGTGATATTAGTGGATAATAG
AATTCACAGAGAAGACATCAGGAGCAATTTCCAAGAGCCATTGATGATGTAATTGCCCCAACAGCAAGAT
TCAGATCTGACAATTGACCACCGTTTTGTAGAAGCAAAAAATCGTAGATTATCACCAAGAGGGTTTTTCA
CCGAACCAGCAAATAGAAACTATTCCGTAGAACTCGCCCAGGCTTTTTTGCTAGCACTTTCCAGCAGTAG
AACCGTCCAATTAAGTCAACAGGAACCATTGAGGTCGAGCCCAACCACCTGAACCCCCTCACGGTCGTGT
CCCTATTATTGATCCAGAGGGTGCCAGTTTCGGTAGCCAATATTGGTTCATGGGTTTCTATGGCCCGGAG
TGAGTTTGCAGGTTGGCCCCGGCGCCGTCTGCAGGATGGGAGTTATAGCGGCCAAACTTCACATTTCGAA
ATCCTGCTGCAGCCAATCTGAAGAATTAATATAAATTCGTGTCGAATCGCCGTCTGTGAAATTTCAGTAC
TTGATTTTCTTTTCTTCTTCTTTTTCTCTTTTGTTTCTTCAGAATCAATTCACATTTTTTCTTCCCTATA
AACAATTCATCGGTACCATGGTGAAGCGTGAGAAAAATGTCATCTATGGCCCTGAGCCTCTCCATCCTTT
GGAGGATTTGACTGCCGGCGAAATGTTGTTTCGTGCTCTCCGCAAGCACTCTCATTTGCCTCAAGCCTTG
GTCGATGTGGTCGGCGATGAATCTTTGAGCTACAAGGAGTTTTTTGAGGCAACCGTCTTGTTGGCTCAGT
CCCTCCACAATTGTGGCTACAAGATGAACGACGTCGTTAGTATCTGTGCTGAAAACAATACCCGTTTCTT
CATTCCAGTCATCGCCGCATGGTATATCGGTATGATCGTGGCTCCAGTCAACGAGAGCTACATTCCCGAC
GAATTGTGTAAAGTCATGGGTATCTCTAAGCCACAGATTGTCTTCACCACTAAGAATATTTTGAACAAAG
TCTTGGAAGTCCAAAGCCGCACCAACTTTATTAAGCGTATCATCATCTTGGACACTGTGGAGAATATTCA
CGGTTGCGAATCTTTGCCTAATTTCATCTCTCGCTATTCAGACGGCAACATCGCAAACTTTAAACCACTC
CACTTCGACCCTGTGGAACAAGTTGCAGCCATTTTGTGTAGCAGCGGTACTACTGGACTCCCAAAGGGAG
TCATGCAGACCCATCAAAACATTTGCGTGCGTTTGATCCATGCTCTCGATCCACGTGTGGGCACTCAGTT
GATTCCTGGTGTCACCGTCTTGGTCTACTTGCCTTTCTTCCATGCTTTCGGCTTTAGCATTACTTTGGGT
TACTTTATGGTCGGTCTCCGCGTGATTATGTTCCGCCGTTTTGATCAGGAGGCTTTCTTGAAAGCCATCC
AAGATTATGAAGTCCGCAGTGTCATCAACGTGCCTAGCGTGATCTTGTTTTTGTCTAAGAGCCCACTCGT
GGACAAGTACGACTTGTCTTCATTGCGTGAATTGTGTTGCGGTGCCGCTCCATTGGCTAAGGAGGTCGCT
GAAGTGGCCGCCAAACGCTTGAATCTTCCAGGTATTCGTTGTGGCTTCGGCCTCACCGAATCTACCAGCG
CTAACATTCACTCTCTCGGTGATGAGTTTAAGAGCGGCTCTTTGGGCCGTGTCACTCCACTCATGGCTGC
TAAGATCGCTGATCGCGAAACTGGTAAGGCTTTGGGTCCGAACCAAGTGGGCGAGTTGTGTATCAAAGGC
CCTATGGTGAGCAAGGGTTATGTCAATAACGTTGAAGCTACCAAGGAGGCCATCGACGACGACGGCTGGT
TGCATTCTGGTGATTTTGGATATTACGACGAAGATGAGCATTTTTACGTCGTGGATCGTTACAAGGAGTT
GATCAAATACAAGGGTAGCCAGGTTGCTCCAGCTGAGTTGGAGGAGATTTTGTTGAAAAATCCATGCATT
CGCGATGTCGCTGTGGTCGGCATTCCTGATTTGGAGGCCGGCGAATTGCCTTCTGCTTTCGTTGTCAAGC
AGCCTGGTAAAGAAATTACCGCCAAAGAAGTGTATGATTACTTGGCTGAACGTGTGAGCCATACTAAGTA
CTTGCGTGGCGGCGTGCGTTTTGTTGACTCCATCCCTCGTAACGTAACAGGCAAAATTACCCGCAAGGAG
TTGTTGAAACAATTGTTGGAGAAGGCCGGCGGTTAGCTTAATTAAGCATTTTAGACAAGTGCCTATTTAT
TCAGATTGATTTTTTATATTGAATATGGATGTTGATTACGACTTGTGTTTGAAAAAGTGTTTACGAATAA
AAGAACTTTTTTTGCAACCGTTGCTAGTTGAAGTGTAGACTCTGAATGCGAAGGGTTGCAAATGTGCCCA
GTAGAAAAAATATTCCATATTTTTCTGAACTTAATTCAATGAAATACGAGTATTACTACAACTGCCAATA
TCGGAACAATTTAACGAGAGCAAGCTATATAAAATGAATGTTCATTTACACAAGCTAGAACCAAAACTTG
AATTAAAATTTAACATAACTAAATGTAACTAGATAAAAGAGAGACATAACCAAACGTTCAGAAGGCAGAA
CTAGTAAAGTTCTACTTAGTCCCCGGGGACCATGATTACGGATTCACTGGCCGTCGTTTTACAACGTCGT
GACTGGGAAAACCCTGGCGTTACCCAACTTAATCGCCTTGCAGCACATCCCCCTTTCGCCAGCTGGCGTA
ATAGCGAAGAGGCCCGCACCGATCGCCCTTCCCAACAGTTGCGCAGCCTGAATGGCGAATGGCGCTTTGC
CTGGTTTCCGGCACCAGAAGCGGTGCCGGAAAGCTGGCTGGAGTGCGATCTTCCTGAGGCCGATACTGTC
GTCGTCCCCTCAAACTGGCAGATGCACGGTTACGATGCGCCCATCTACACCAACGTGACCTATCCCATTA
CGGTCAATCCGCCGTTTGTTCCCACGGAGAATCCGACGGGTTGTTACTCGCTCACATTTAATGTTGATGA
AAGCTGGCTACAGGAAGGCCAGACGCGAATTATTTTTGATGGCGTTAACTCGGCGTTTCATCTGTGGTGC
AACGGGCGCTGGGTCGGTTACGGCCAGGACAGTCGTTTGCCGTCTGAATTTGACCTGAGCGCATTTTTAC
GCGCCGGAGAAAACCGCCTCGCGGTGATGGTGCTGCGCTGGAGTGACGGCAGTTATCTGGAAGATCAGGA
TATGTGGCGGATCTTAAGGTGGCCAACTCATATGGCGTACGAGAATTCAGTTAACTCCTGCAGGAATCGA
TTGGCCGGCCTCACGTGGACGCGTTATTAATCGTTTAAACCTACGTAACCGCGGCTTAATTAAAGCTAGC
CAGCGCTTGAGCTCCATCGGAAAGAACATGTGAGCAAAAGGCCAGCAAAAGGCCAGGAACCGTAAAAAGG
CCGCGTTGCTGGCGTTTTTCCATAGGCTCCGCCCCCCTGACGAGCATCACAAAAATCGACGCTCAAGTCA
GAGGTGGCGAAACCCGACAGGACTATAAAGATACCAGGCGTTTCCCCCTGGAAGCTCCCTCGTGCGCTCT
CCTGTTCCGACCCTGCCGCTTACCGGATACCTGTCCGCCTTTCTCCCTTCGGGAAGCGTGGCGCTTTCTC
ATAGCTCACGCTGTAGGTATCTCAGTTCGGTGTAGGTCGTTCGCTCCAAGCTGGGCTGTGTGCACGAACC
CCCCGTTCAGCCCGACCGCTGCGCCTTATCCGGTAACTATCGTCTTGAGTCCAACCCGGTAAGACACGAC
TTATCGCCACTGGCAGCAGCCACTGGTAACAGGATTAGCAGAGCGAGGTATGTAGGCGGTGCTACAGAGT
TCTTGAAGTGGTGGCCTAACTACGGCTACACTAGAAGAACAGTATTTGGTATCTGCGCTCTGCTGAAGCC
AGTTACCTTCGGAAAAAGAGTTGGTAGCTCTTGATCCGGCAAACAAACCACCGCTGGTAGCGGTGGTTTT
TTTGTTTGCAAGCAGCAGATTACGCGCAGAAAAAAAGGATCTCAAGAAGATCCTTTGATCTTTTCTACGG
GGTCTGACGCTCAGTGGAACGAAAACTCACGTTAAGGGATTTTGGTCATGAGATTATCAAAAAGGATCTT
CACCTAGATCCTTTTAAATTAAAAATGAAGTTTTAAATCAATCTAAAGTATATATGAGTAAACTTGGTCT
GACAGTTACCAATGCTTAATCAGTGAGGCACCTATCTCAGCGATCTGTCTATTTCGTTCATCCATAGTTG
CCTGACTCCCCGTCGTGTAGATAACTACGATACGGGAGGGCTTACCATCTGGCCCCAGTGCTGCAATGAT
ACCGCGAGACCCACGCTCACCGGCTCCAGATTTATCAGCAATAAACCAGCCAGCCGGAAGGGCCGAGCGC
AGAAGTGGTCCTGCAACTTTATCCGCCTCCATCCAGTCTATTAATTGTTGCCGGGAAGCTAGAGTAAGTA
GTTCGCCAGTTAATAGTTTGCGCAACGTTGTTGCCATTGCTACAGGCATCGTGGTGTCACGCTCGTCGTT
TGGTATGGCTTCATTCAGCTCCGGTTCCCAACGATCAAGGCGAGTTACATGATCCCCCATGTTGTGCAAA
AAAGCGGTTAGCTCCTTCGGTCCTCCGATCGTTGTCAGAAGTAAGTTGGCCGCAGTGTTATCACTCATGG
TTATGGCAGCACTGCATAATTCTCTTACTGTCATGCCATCCGTAAGATGCTTTTCTGTGACTGGTGAGTA
CTCAACCAAGTCATTCTGAGAATAGTGTATGCGGCGACCGAGTTGCTCTTGCCCGGCGTCAATACGGGAT
AATACCGCGCCACATAGCAGAACTTTAAAAGTGCTCATCATTGGAAAACGTTCTTCGGGGCGAAAACTCT
CAAGGATCTTACCGCTGTTGAGATCCAGTTCGATGTAACCCACTCGTGCACCCAACTGATCTTCAGCATC
TTTTACTTTCACCAGCGTTTCTGGGTGAGCAAAAACAGGAAGGCAAAATGCCGCAAAAAAGGGAATAAGG
GCGACACGGAAATGTTGAATACTCATACTCTTCCTTTTTCAATATTATTGAAGCATTTATCAGGGTTATT
GTCTCATGAGCGGATACATATTTGAATGTATTTAGAAAAATAAACAAATAGGGGTTCCGCGCACATTTCC
CCGAAAAGTGCCACCTGACGTC
